>Addgene plasmid #19610 | pGC94 | depositor full sequence | sequence record 9243 | Author sequence
AAGCTTGCATGCCTGCAGGTCGACTCTAGAGGATCAAGAGCATTTGAATCAGAATATGGAGAACGGAGCA
TGAGCATTTTCGAAGTTTTTTAGATGCACTAGAACAAAGCGTGTTGGCTTCCTCTGAGCCCGCTTTCCTT
ATATACCCGCATTCTGCAGCCTTACAGAATGTTCTAGAAGGTCCTAGATGCATTCGTTTGAAAATACTCC
CGGTGGGTGCAAAGAGACGCAGACGGAAAATGTATCTGGGTCTCTTTATTGTGTACACTACTTTTCCATG
TACCGAATGTGAGTCGCCCTCCTTTTGCAACAAGCAGCTCGAATGTTCTAGAAAAAGGTGGAAAATAGTA
TAAATACCGTTGAAAATAAATACCGAACAACATTTGCTCTAATTGTGAAATTAGAAATCTTCAAACTATA
ATCATCTCACTGGATCCTATCGATTCGCGGCCGCTGTACACCCGGGTGCCCTATAGTGAGTCGTATTGGT
ACCAAAAACATGCCACAATTTGATATATTATGTAAAACACCACCTAAGGTGCTTGTTCGTCAGTTTGTGG
AAAGGTTTGAAAGACCTTCAGGTGAGAAAATAGCATTATGTGCTGCTGAACTAACCTATTTATGTTGGAT
GATTACACATAACGGAACAGCAATCAAGAGAGCCACATTCATGAGCTATAATACTATCATAAGCAATTCG
CTGAGTTTCGATATTGTCAATAAATCACTCCAGTTTAAATACAAGACGCAAAAAGCAACAATTCTGGAAG
CCTCATTAAAGAAATTGATTCCTGCTTGGGAATTTACAATTATTCCTTACTATGGACAAAAACATCAATC
TGATATCACTGATATTGTAAGTAGTTTGCAATTACAGTTCGAATCATCGGAAGAAGCAGATAAGGGAAAT
AGCCACAGTAAAAAAATGCTTAAAGCACTTCTAAGTGAGGGTGAAAGCATCTGGGAGATCACTGAGAAAA
TACTAAATTCGTTTGAGTATACTTCGAGATTTACAAAAACAAAAACTTTATACCAATTCCTCTTCCTAGC
TACTTTCATCAATTGTGGAAGATTCAGCGATATTAAGAACGTTGATCCGAAATCATTTAAATTAGTCCAA
AATAAGTATCTGGGAGTAATAATCCAGTGTTTAGTGACAGAGACAAAGACAAGCGTTAGTAGGCACATAT
ACTTCTTTAGCGCAAGGGGTAGGATCGATCCACTTGTATATTTGGATGAATTTTTGAGGAATTCTGAACC
AGTCCTAAAACGAGTAAATAGGACCGGCAATTCTTCAAGCAATAAACAGGAATACCAATTATTAAAAGAT
AACTTAGTCAGATCGTACAATAAAGCTTTGAAGAAAAATGCGCCTTATTCAATCTTTGCTATAAAAAATG
GCCCAAAATCTCACATTGGAAGACATTTGATGACCTCATTTCTTTCAATGAAGGGCCTAACGGAGTTGAC
TAATGTTGTGGGAAATTGGAGCGATAAGCGTGCTTCTGCCGTGGCCAGGACAACGTATACTCATCAGATA
ACAGCAATACCTGATCACTACTTCGCACTAGTTTCTCGGTACTATGCATATGATCCAATATCAAAGGAAA
TGATAGCATTGAAGGATGAGACTAATCCAATTGAGGAGTGGCAGCATATAGAACAGCTAAAGGGTAGTGC
TGAAGGAAGCATACGATACCCCGCATGGAATGGGATAATATCACAGGAGGTACTAGACTACCTTTCATCC
TACATAAATAGACGCATATAAGTACGCATTTAAGCATAAACACGCACTATGCCGTTCTTCTCATGTATAT
ATATATACAGGCAACACGCAGATATAGGTGCGACGTGAACAGTGAGCTGTATGTGCGGGGATCCACTAGT
TCTAGCCGGCCATACAAGTAATCCGGATGATCGACGCCAACGTCGTTGAATTTTCAAATTTTAAATACTG
AATATTTGTTTTTTTTCCTATTATTTATTTATTCTCTTTGTGTTTTTTTTCTTGCTTTCTAAAAAATTAA
TTCAATCCAAATCTAAACATGAGCGGTTTTTTTTCTCTTTCCGTCTCCCAATTCGTATTCCGCTCCTCTC
ATCTGAACACAATGTGCAAGTTTATTTATCTTCTCGCTTTCATTTCATTAGGACGTGGGGGGAATTGGTG
GAAGGGGGAAACACACAAAAGGATGATGGAAATGAAATAAGGACACACAATATGCAACAACATTCAATTC
AGAAATATGGAGGAAGGTTTAAAAGAAAACATAAAAATATATAGAGGAGGAAGGAAAACTAGTAAAAAAT
AAGCAAAGAAATTAGGCGAACGATGAGAATTGTCCTCGCTTGGGCCCAAAAGGCCTTTTTTTTTTGGCGC
CGACGTCAGGTGGCACTTTTCGGGGAAATGTGCGCGGAACCCCTATTTGTTTATTTTTCTAAATACATTC
AAATATGTATCCGCTCATGAGACAATAACCCTGATAAATGCTTCAATAATATTGAAAAAGGAAGAGTATG
AGTATTCAACATTTCCGTGTCGCCCTTATTCCCTTTTTTGCGGCATTTTGCCTTCCTGTTTTTGCTCACC
CAGAAACGCTGGTGAAAGTAAAAGATGCTGAAGATCAGTTGGGTGCACGAGTGGGTTACATCGAACTGGA
TCTCAACAGCGGTAAGATCCTTGAGAGTTTTCGCCCCGAAGAACGTTTTCCAATGATGAGCACTTTTAAA
GTTCTGCTATGTGGCGCGGTATTATCCCGTATTGACGCCGGGCAAGAGCAACTCGGTCGCCGCATACACT
ATTCTCAGAATGACTTGGTTGAGTACTCACCAGTCACAGAAAAGCATCTTACGGATGGCATGACAGTAAG
AGAATTATGCAGTGCTGCCATAACCATGAGTGATAACACTGCGGCCAACTTACTTCTGACAACGATCGGA
GGACCGAAGGAGCTAACCGCTTTTTTGCACAACATGGGGGATCATGTAACTCGCCTTGATCGTTGGGAAC
CGGAGCTGAATGAAGCCATACCAAACGACGAGCGTGACACCACGATGCCTGTAGCAATGGCAACAACGTT
GCGCAAACTATTAACTGGCGAACTACTTACTCTAGCTTCCCGGCAACAATTAATAGACTGGATGGAGGCG
GATAAAGTTGCAGGACCACTTCTGCGCTCGGCCCTTCCGGCTGGCTGGTTTATTGCTGATAAATCTGGAG
CCGGTGAGCGTGGGTCTCGCGGTATCATTGCAGCACTGGGGCCAGATGGTAAGCCCTCCCGTATCGTAGT
TATCTACACGACGGGGAGTCAGGCAACTATGGATGAACGAAATAGACAGATCGCTGAGATAGGTGCCTCA
CTGATTAAGCATTGGTAACTGTCAGACCAAGTTTACTCATATATACTTTAGATTGATTTAAAACTTCATT
TTTAATTTAAAAGGATCTAGGTGAAGATCCTTTTTGATAATCTCATGACCAAAATCCCTTAACGTGAGTT
TTCGTTCCACTGAGCGTCAGACCCCGTAGAAAAGATCAAAGGATCTTCTTGAGATCCTTTTTTTCTGCGC
GTAATCTGCTGCTTGCAAACAAAAAAACCACCGCTACCAGCGGTGGTTTGTTTGCCGGATCAAGAGCTAC
CAACTCTTTTTCCGAAGGTAACTGGCTTCAGCAGAGCGCAGATACCAAATACTGTCCTTCTAGTGTAGCC
GTAGTTAGGCCACCACTTCAAGAACTCTGTAGCACCGCCTACATACCTCGCTCTGCTAATCCTGTTACCA
GTGGCTGCTGCCAGTGGCGATAAGTCGTGTCTTACCGGGTTGGACTCAAGACGATAGTTACCGGATAAGG
CGCAGCGGTCGGGCTGAACGGGGGGTTCGTGCACACAGCCCAGCTTGGAGCGAACGACCTACACCGAACT
GAGATACCTACAGCGTGAGCATTGAGAAAGCGCCACGCTTCCCGAAGGGAGAAAGGCGGACAGGTATCCG
GTAAGCGGCAGGGTCGGAACAGGAGAGCGCACGAGGGAGCTTCCAGGGGGAAACGCCTGGTATCTTTATA
GTCCTGTCGGGTTTCGCCACCTCTGACTTGAGCGTCGATTTTTGTGATGCTCGTCAGGGGGGCGGAGCCT
ATGGAAAAACGCCAGCAACGCGGCCTTTTTACGGTTCCTGGCCTTTTGCTGGCCTTTTGCTCACATGTTC
TTTCCTGCGTTATCCCCTGATTCTGTGGATAACCGTATTACCGCCTTTGAGTGAGCTGATACCGCTCGCC
GCAGCCGAACGACCGAGCGCAGCGAGTCAGTGAGCGAGGAAGCGGAAGAGCGCCCAATACGCAAACCGCC
TCTCCCCGCGCGTTGGCCGATTCATTAATGCAGCTGGCACGACAGGTTTCCCGACTGGAAAGCGGGCAGT
GAGCGCAACGCAATTAATGTGAGTTAGCTCACTCATTAGGCACCCCAGGCTTTACACTTTATGCTTCCGG
CTCGTATGTTGTGTGGAATTGTGAGCGGATAACAATTTCACACAGGAAACAGCTATGACCATGATTACGC
CAAGCTGTAAGTTTAAACATGATCTTACTAACTAACTATTCTCATTTAAATTTTCAGAGCTTAAAAATGG
CTGAAATCACTCACAACGATGGATACGCTAACAACTTGGAAATGAAAT
Features (pLannotate 1.2.2; 12 found; start..end, strand, type, name):
      1..35      -  misc_feature   MCS (fragment): pUC18/19 multiple cloning site
    470..487     -  promoter       T7 promoter (fragment): promoter for bacteriophage T7 RNA polymerase
    500..1771    +  CDS            FLP: site-specific recombinase FLP is a site-specific recombinase from Saccharomyces cerevisiae. Recombination occurs at FRT sequences.
   1774..1877    +  rep_origin     2μ ori (fragment): yeast 2μ plasmid origin of replication
   1877..1895    -  misc_feature   MCS (fragment): pBluescript multiple cloning site
   2413..2517    +  promoter       AmpR promoter: bla
   2518..3378    +  CDS            AmpR: β-lactamase; bla; confers resistance to ampicillin, carbenicillin, and related antibiotics
   3549..4137    +  rep_origin     ori: high-copy-number ColE1/pMB1/pBR322/pUC origin of replication
   4320..4412    +  CDS            lacI (fragment): lac repressor; lacI; The lac repressor binds to the lac operator to inhibit transcription in E. coli. This inhibition can be relieved by adding lactose or isopropyl-β-D-thiogalactopyranoside (IPTG).
   4425..4446    +  protein_bind   CAP binding site: CAP binding activates transcription in the presence of cAMP. E. coli catabolite activator protein
   4461..4491    +  promoter       lac promoter: promoter for the E. coli lac operon
   4499..4515    +  protein_bind   lac operator: The lac repressor binds to the lac operator to inhibit transcription in E. coli. This inhibition can be relieved by adding lactose or isopropyl-β-D-thiogalactopyranoside (IPTG). lac repressor encoded by lacI
