[The description below was written by a language model from this plasmid's Addgene catalogue record and pLannotate feature annotations shown in this document.]
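Description:
pGC94 is a C. elegans expression plasmid built on the pPD118.26 backbone that supplies heat-shock-inducible FLP recombinase for a "FLP-Out" system of controlled gene expression in the worm. It is propagated in E. coli as a high-copy plasmid through a ColE1/pUC-type origin and is selected with ampicillin via the bla (AmpR) gene and its own promoter. Remnants of standard cloning-vector sequence are also present, including a lac promoter/operator region with a CAP binding site, a short lacI fragment, pieces of pUC and pBluescript polylinkers, and a partial T7 promoter. None of these has a stated role in the worm.

The insert is recorded as Phsp-16.2::FLP::let-858(3'), combining nematode regulatory sequences with a yeast coding region. The annotated table identifies the Saccharomyces cerevisiae FLP open reading frame, which encodes the site-specific recombinase that acts on FRT sites. The short "2μ ori" fragment called immediately downstream most likely reflects native 2μ plasmid sequence carried along with the FLP gene, not a functional yeast origin. The automated annotation does not label the hsp-16.2 promoter or the let-858 3' region, but unannotated stretches flank the FLP coding sequence where the catalogue description would place them. In this arrangement the heat-shock promoter should give temperature-inducible FLP transcription and the let-858 3' end should provide transcript processing signals. In a FLP-Out design, induced FLP excises an FRT-flanked cassette in a separate target transgene, switching on a downstream gene at a chosen time. That partner construct is not part of this plasmid. The depositor notes that mismatches between the depositor and repository sequences do not affect function.
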