Addgene plasmid #19610: pGC94
Depositing lab: Jane Hubbard. Depositing organization: NYU Grossman School of Medicine. Publication: A "FLP-Out" system for controlled gene expression in Caenorhabditis elegans. Voutev R, Hubbard EJ. Genetics. 2008 Sep;180(1):103-19. doi: 10.1534/genetics.108.090274. PubMed 18723890.
Backbone
  Vector backbone: pPD118.26
  Vector type: Worm Expression
Growth in bacteria
  Bacterial resistance: Ampicillin, 100 μg/mL
  Growth temperature: 37°C
  Growth strain: DH5alpha
  Copy number: High Copy
Gene/Insert
  Gene/Insert name: Phsp-16.2::FLP::let-858(3’)
  Species: C. elegans (nematode), S. cerevisiae (budding yeast)
  Cloning method: Restriction Enzyme
  Sequencing primers: 5′ M13R
Terms and licenses: Academic/Nonprofit Terms; Industry Terms: Not Available to Industry
Depositor comments: Sequence mismatches between Addgene sequence and depositor sequence do not affect function.
How to cite: pGC94 was a gift from Jane Hubbard (Addgene plasmid # 19610 ; http://n2t.net/addgene:19610 ; RRID:Addgene_19610)
