>Addgene plasmid #19610 | pGC94 | addgene partial sequence | sequence record 25357 | 19610 with
ACTGATCTTACTAACTAACTATTCTCATTTAAATTTTCAGAGCTTAAAAATGGCTGAAATCACTCACAAC
GATGGATACGCTAACAACTTGGAAATGAAATAAGCTTGCATGCCTGCAGGTCGACTCTAGAGGATCAAGA
GCATTTGAATCAGAATATGGAGAACGGAGCATGAGCATTTTCGAAGTTTTTTAGATGCACTAGAACAAAG
CGTGTTGGCTTCCTCTGAGCCCGCTTTCCTTATATACCCGCATTCTGCAGCCTTACAGAATGTTCTAGAA
GGTCCTAGATGCATTCGTTTGAAAATACTCCCGGTGGGTGCAAAGAGACGCAGACGGAAAATGTATCTGG
GTCTCTTTAATGTGTACACTACTTTTCCATGTACCGAATGTGAGTCGCCCTCCTTTTGCAACAAGCAGCT
CGAATGTTCTAGAAAAAGGTGGAAAATAGTATAAATACCGTTGAAAATAAATACCGAACAACATTTGCTC
TAATTGTGAAATTAGAAATCTTCAAACTATAATCATCTCACTGGATCCTATCGATTCGCGGCCGCTGTAC
ACCCGGGTGCC
